>Addgene plasmid #116638 | pHAGE-PTEN-Y336* | addgene full sequence | sequence record 246557 | Addgene NGS Result
TGGAAGGGCTAATTCACTCCCAAAGAAGACAAGATATCCTTGATCTGTGGATCTACCACACACAAGGCTA
CTTCCCTGATTAGCAGAACTACACACCAGGGCCAGGGGTCAGATATCCACTGACCTTTGGATGGTGCTAC
AAGCTAGTACCAGTTGAGCCAGATAAGGTAGAAGAGGCCAATAAAGGAGAGAACACCAGCTTGTTACACC
CTGTGAGCCTGCATGGGATGGATGACCCGGAGAGAGAAGTGTTAGAGTGGAGGTTTGACAGCCGCCTAGC
ATTTCATCACGTGGCCCGAGAGCTGCATCCGGAGTACTTCAAGAACTGCTGATATCGAGCTTGCTACAAG
GGACTTTCCGCTGGGGACTTTCCAGGGAGGCGTGGCCTGGGCGGGACTGGGGAGTGGCGAGCCCTCAGAT
CCTGCATATAAGCAGCTGCTTTTTGCCTGTACTGGGTCTCTCTGGTTAGACCAGATCTGAGCCTGGGAGC
TCTCTGGCTAACTAGGGAACCCACTGCTTAAGCCTCAATAAAGCTTGCCTTGAGTGCTTCAAGTAGTGTG
TGCCCGTCTGTTGTGTGACTCTGGTAACTAGAGATCCCTCAGACCCTTTTAGTCAGTGTGGAAAATCTCT
AGCAGTGGCGCCCGAACAGGGACTTGAAAGCGAAAGGGAAACCAGAGGAGCTCTCTCGACGCAGGACTCG
GCTTGCTGAAGCGCGCACGGCAAGAGGCGAGGGGCGGCGACTGGTGAGTACGCCAAAAATTTTGACTAGC
GGAGGCTAGAAGGAGAGAGATGGGTGCGAGAGCGTCAGTATTAAGCGGGGGAGAATTAGATCGCGATGGG
AAAAAATTCGGTTAAGGCCAGGGGGAAAGAAAAAATATAAATTAAAACATATAGTATGGGCAAGCAGGGA
GCTAGAACGATTCGCAGTTAATCCTGGCCTGTTAGAAACATCAGAAGGCTGTAGACAAATACTGGGACAG
CTACAACCATCCCTTCAGACAGGATCAGAAGAACTTAGATCATTATATAATACAGTAGCAACCCTCTATT
GTGTGCATCAAAGGATAGAGATAAAAGACACCAAGGAAGCTTTAGACAAGATAGAGGAAGAGCAAAACAA
AAGTAAGACCACCGCACAGCAAGCGGCCGGCCGCTGATCTTCAGACCTGGAGGAGGAGATATGAGGGACA
ATTGGAGAAGTGAATTATATAAATATAAAGTAGTAAAAATTGAACCATTAGGAGTAGCACCCACCAAGGC
AAAGAGAAGAGTGGTGCAGAGAGAAAAAAGAGCAGTGGGAATAGGAGCTTTGTTCCTTGGGTTCTTGGGA
GCAGCAGGAAGCACTATGGGCGCAGCGTCAATGACGCTGACGGTACAGGCCAGACAATTATTGTCTGGTA
TAGTGCAGCAGCAGAACAATTTGCTGAGGGCTATTGAGGCGCAACAGCATCTGTTGCAACTCACAGTCTG
GGGCATCAAGCAGCTCCAGGCAAGAATCCTGGCTGTGGAAAGATACCTAAAGGATCAACAGCTCCTGGGG
ATTTGGGGTTGCTCTGGAAAACTCATTTGCACCACTGCTGTGCCTTGGAATGCTAGTTGGAGTAATAAAT
CTCTGGAACAGATTTGGAATCACACGACCTGGATGGAGTGGGACAGAGAAATTAACAATTACACAAGCTT
AATACACTCCTTAATTGAAGAATCGCAAAACCAGCAAGAAAAGAATGAACAAGAATTATTGGAATTAGAT
AAATGGGCAAGTTTGTGGAATTGGTTTAACATAACAAATTGGCTGTGGTATATAAAATTATTCATAATGA
TAGTAGGAGGCTTGGTAGGTTTAAGAATAGTTTTTGCTGTACTTTCTATAGTGAATAGAGTTAGGCAGGG
ATATTCACCATTATCGTTTCAGACCCACCTCCCAACCCCGAGGGGACCCGACAGGCCCGAAGGAATAGAA
GAAGAAGGTGGAGAGAGAGACAGAGACAGATCCATTCGATTAGTGAACGGATCTCGACGGTATCGCCGAA
TTCACAAATGGCAGTATTCATCCACAATTTTAAAAGAAAAGGGGGGATTGGGGGGTACAGTGCAGGGGAA
AGAATAGTAGACATAATAGCAACAGACATACAAACTAAAGAATTACAAAAACAAATTACAAAAATTCAAA
ATTTTCGGGTTTATTACAGGGACAGCAGAGATCCAGTTTGGACTAGTCGTGAGGCTCCGGTGCCCGTCAG
TGGGCAGAGCGCACATCGCCCACAGTCCCCGAGAAGTTGGGGGGAGGGGTCGGCAATTGAACCGGTGCCT
AGAGAAGGTGGCGCGGGGTAAACTGGGAAAGTGATGTCGTGTACTGGCTCCGCCTTTTTCCCGAGGGTGG
GGGAGAACCGTATATAAGTGCAGTAGTCGCCGTGAACGTTCTTTTTCGCAACGGGTTTGCCGCCAGAACA
CAGGTAAGTGCCGTGTGTGGTTCCCGCGGGCCTGGCCTCTTTACGGGTTATGGCCCTTGCGTGCCTTGAA
TTACTTCCACCTGGCTGCAGTACGTGATTCTTGATCCCGAGCTTCGGGTTGGAAGTGGGTGGGAGAGTTC
GAGGCCTTGCGCTTAAGGAGCCCCTTCGCCTCGTGCTTGAGTTGAGGCCTGGCCTGGGCGCTGGGGCCGC
CGCGTGCGAATCTGGTGGCACCTTCGCGCCTGTCTCGCTGCTTTCGATAAGTCTCTAGCCATTTAAAATT
TTTGATGACCTGCTGCGACGCTTTTTTTCTGGCAAGATAGTCTTGTAAATGCGGGCCAAGATCTGCACAC
TGGTATTTCGGTTTTTGGGGCCGCGGGCGGCGACGGGGCCCGTGCGTCCCAGCGCACATGTTCGGCGAGG
CGGGGCCTGCGAGCGCGGCCACCGAGAATCGGACGGGGGTAGTCTCAAGCTGGCCGGCCTGCTCTGGTGC
CTGGCCTCGCGCCGCCGTGTATCGCCCCGCCCTGGGCGGCAAGGCTGGCCCGGTCGGCACCAGTTGCGTG
AGCGGAAAGATGGCCGCTTCCCGGCCCTGCTGCAGGGAGCTCAAAATGGAGGACGCGGCGCTCGGGAGAG
CGGGCGGGTGAGTCACCCACACAAAGGAAAAGGGCCTTTCCGTCCTCAGCCGTCGCTTCATGTGACTCCA
CGGAGTACCGGGCGCCGTCCAGGCACCTCGATTAGTTCTCGAGCTTTTGGAGTACGTCGTCTTTAGGTTG
GGGGGAGGGGTTTTATGCGATGGAGTTTCCCCACACTGAGTGGGTGGAGACTGAAGTTAGGCCAGCTTGG
CACTTGATGTAATTCTCCTTGGAATTTGCCCTTTTTGAGTTTGGATCTTGGTTCATTCTCAAGCCTCAGA
CAGTGGTTCAAAGTTTTTTTCTTCCATTTCAGGTGTCGTGAAGCGGCCCTGCAGATATCAACAAGTTTGT
ACAAAAAAGCAGGCACCATGACAGCCATCATCAAAGAGATCGTTAGCAGAAACAAAAGGAGATATCAAGA
GGATGGATTCGACTTAGACTTGACCTATATTTATCCAAACATTATTGCTATGGGATTTCCTGCAGAAAGA
CTTGAAGGCGTATACAGGAACAATATTGATGATGTAGTAAGGTTTTTGGATTCAAAGCATAAAAACCATT
ACAAGATATACAATCTTTGTGCTGAAAGACATTATGACACCGCCAAATTTAATTGCAGAGTTGCACAATA
TCCTTTTGAAGACCATAACCCACCACAGCTAGAACTTATCAAACCCTTTTGTGAAGATCTTGACCAATGG
CTAAGTGAAGATGACAATCATGTTGCAGCAATTCACTGTAAAGCTGGAAAGGGACGAACTGGTGTAATGA
TATGTGCATATTTATTACATCGGGGCAAATTTTTAAAGGCACAAGAGGCCCTAGATTTCTATGGGGAAGT
AAGGACCAGAGACAAAAAGGGAGTAACTATTCCCAGTCAGAGGCGCTATGTGTATTATTATAGCTACCTG
TTAAAGAATCATCTGGATTATAGACCAGTGGCACTGTTGTTTCACAAGATGATGTTTGAAACTATTCCAA
TGTTCAGTGGCGGAACTTGCAATCCTCAGTTTGTGGTCTGCCAGCTAAAGGTGAAGATATATTCCTCCAA
TTCAGGACCCACACGACGGGAAGACAAGTTCATGTACTTTGAGTTCCCTCAGCCGTTACCTGTGTGTGGT
GATATCAAAGTAGAGTTCTTCCACAAACAGAACAAGATGCTAAAAAAGGACAAAATGTTTCACTTTTGGG
TAAATACATTCTTCATACCAGGACCAGAGGAAACCTCAGAAAAAGTAGAAAATGGAAGTCTATGTGATCA
AGAAATCGATAGCATTTGCAGTATAGAGCGTGCAGATAATGACAAGGAATATCTAGTACTTACTTTAACA
AAAAATGATCTTGACAAAGCAAATAAAGACAAAGCCAACCGATAGTTTTCTCCAAATTTTAAGGTGAAGC
TGTACTTCACAAAAACAGTAGAGGAGCCGTCAAATCCAGAGGCTAGCAGTTCAACTTCTGTAACACCAGA
TGTTAGTGACAATGAACCTGATCATTATAGATATTCTGACACCACTGACTCTGATCCAGAGAATGAACCT
TTTGATGAAGATCAGCATACACAAATTACAAAAGTCTAGAACCCAGCTTTCTTGTACAAAGTGGTTGATA
TCCAGCACAGTGGCGGCCGCTCGAGTCTAGAGGGCCCGCGGTTCGAAGGTAAGCCTATCCCTAACCCTCT
CCTCGGTCTCGATTCTACGCGTACCGGTTAGTAATGAGATCCCTCCCCCCCCCCTAACGTTACTGGCCGA
AGCCGCTTGGAATAAGGCCGGTGTGCGTTTGTCTATATGTTATTTTCCACCATATTGCCGTCTTTTGGCA
ATGTGAGGGCCCGGAAACCTGGCCCTGTCTTCTTGACGAGCATTCCTAGGGGTCTTTCCCCTCTCGCCAA
AGGAATGCAAGGTCTGTTGAATGTCGTGAAGGAAGCAGTTCCTCTGGAAGCTTCTTGAAGACAAACAACG
TCTGTAGCGACCCTTTGCAGGCAGCGGAACCCCCCACCTGGCGACAGGTGCCTCTGCGGCCAAAAGCCAC
GTGTATAAGATACACCTGCAAAGGCGGCACAACCCCAGTGCCACGTTGTGAGTTGGATAGTTGTGGAAAG
AGTCAAATGGCTCTCCTCAAGCGTATTCAACAAGGGGCTGAAGGATGCCCAGAAGGTACCCCATTGTATG
GGATCTGATCTGGGGCCTCGGTGCACATGCTTTACATGTGTTTAGTCGAGGTTAAAAAAACGTCTAGGCC
CCCCGAACCACGGGGACGTGGTTTTCCTTTGAAAAACACGATGATAATATGGCCACACATATGACCGAGT
ACAAGCCCACGGTGCGCCTCGCCACCCGCGACGACGTCCCCAGGGCCGTACGCACCCTCGCCGCCGCGTT
CGCCGACTACCCCGCCACGCGCCACACCGTCGATCCGGACCGCCACATCGAGCGGGTCACCGAGCTGCAA
GAACTCTTCCTCACGCGCGTCGGGCTCGACATCGGCAAGGTGTGGGTCGCGGACGACGGCGCCGCGGTGG
CGGTCTGGACCACGCCGGAGAGCGTCGAAGCGGGGGCGGTGTTCGCCGAGATCGGCCCGCGCATGGCCGA
GTTGAGCGGTTCCCGGCTGGCCGCGCAGCAACAGATGGAAGGCCTCCTGGCGCCGCACCGGCCCAAGGAG
CCCGCGTGGTTCCTGGCCACCGTCGGCGTCTCGCCCGACCACCAGGGCAAGGGTCTGGGCAGCGCCGTCG
TGCTCCCCGGAGTGGAGGCGGCCGAGCGCGCCGGGGTGCCCGCCTTCCTGGAGACCTCCGCGCCCCGCAA
CCTCCCCTTCTACGAGCGGCTCGGCTTCACCGTCACCGCCGACGTCGAGGTGCCCGAAGGACCGCGCACC
TGGTGCATGACCCGCAAGCCCGGTGCCTAAATCGATAGATCCTAATCAACCTCTGGATTACAAAATTTGT
GAAAGATTGACTGGTATTCTTAACTATGTTGCTCCTTTTACGCTATGTGGATACGCTGCTTTAATGCCTT
TGTATCATGCTATTGCTTCCCGTATGGCTTTCATTTTCTCCTCCTTGTATAAATCCTGGTTGCTGTCTCT
TTATGAGGAGTTGTGGCCCGTTGTCAGGCAACGTGGCGTGGTGTGCACTGTGTTTGCTGACGCAACCCCC
ACTGGTTGGGGCATTGCCACCACCTGTCAGCTCCTTTCCGGGACTTTCGCTTTCCCCCTCCCTATTGCCA
CGGCGGAACTCATCGCCGCCTGCCTTGCCCGCTGCTGGACAGGGGCTCGGCTGTTGGGCACTGACAATTC
CGTGGTGTTGTCGGGGAAATCATCGTCCTTTCCTTGGCTGCTCGCCTGTGTTGCCACCTGGATTCTGCGC
GGGACGTCCTTCTGCTACGTCCCTTCGGCCCTCAATCCAGCGGACCTTCCTTCCCGCGGCCTGCTGCCGG
CTCTGCGGCCTCTTCCGCGTCTTCGCCTTCGCCCTCAGACGAGTCGGATCTCCCTTTGGGCCGCCTCCCC
GCCTGAGATCCTTTAAGACCAATGACTTACAAGGCAGCTGTAGATCTTAGCCACTTTTTAAAAGAAAAGG
GGGGACTGGAAGGGCTAATTCACTCCCAACGAAGACAAGATCTGCTTTTTGCTTGTACTGGGTCTCTCTG
GTTAGACCAGATCTGAGCCTGGGAGCTCTCTGGCTAACTAGGGAACCCACTGCTTAAGCCTCAATAAAGC
TTGCCTTGAGTGCTTCAAGTAGTGTGTGCCCGTCTGTTGTGTGACTCTGGTAACTAGAGATCCCTCAGAC
CCTTTTAGTCAGTGTGGAAAATCTCTAGCAGTAGTAGTTCATGTCATCTTATTATTCAGTATTTATAACT
TGCAAAGAAATGAATATCAGAGAGTGAGAGGCCCGGGTTAATTAAGGAAAGGGCTAGATCATTCTTGAAG
ACGAAAGGGCCTCGTGATACGCCTATTTTTATAGGTTAATGTCATGATAATAATGGTTTCTTAGACGTCA
GGTGGCACTTTTCGGGGAAATGTGCGCGGAACCCCTATTTGTTTATTTTTCTAAATACATTCAAATATGT
ATCCGCTCATGAGACAATAACCCTGATAAATGCTTCAATAATATTGAAAAAGGAAGAGTATGAGTATTCA
ACATTTCCGTGTCGCCCTTATTCCCTTTTTTGCGGCATTTTGCCTTCCTGTTTTTGCTCACCCAGAAACG
CTGGTGAAAGTAAAAGATGCTGAAGATCAGTTGGGTGCACGAGTGGGTTACATCGAACTGGATCTCAACA
GCGGTAAGATCCTTGAGAGTTTTCGCCCCGAAGAACGTTTTCCAATGATGAGCACTTTTAAAGTTCTGCT
ATGTGGCGCGGTATTATCCCGTGTTGACGCCGGGCAAGAGCAACTCGGTCGCCGCATACACTATTCTCAG
AATGACTTGGTTGAGTACTCACCAGTCACAGAAAAGCATCTTACGGATGGCATGACAGTAAGAGAATTAT
GCAGTGCTGCCATAACCATGAGTGATAACACTGCGGCCAACTTACTTCTGACAACGATCGGAGGACCGAA
GGAGCTAACCGCTTTTTTGCACAACATGGGGGATCATGTAACTCGCCTTGATCGTTGGGAACCGGAGCTG
AATGAAGCCATACCAAACGACGAGCGTGACACCACGATGCCTGTAGCAATGGCAACAACGTTGCGCAAAC
TATTAACTGGCGAACTACTTACTCTAGCTTCCCGGCAACAATTAATAGACTGGATGGAGGCGGATAAAGT
TGCAGGACCACTTCTGCGCTCGGCCCTTCCGGCTGGCTGGTTTATTGCTGATAAATCTGGAGCCGGTGAG
CGTGGGTCTCGCGGTATCATTGCAGCACTGGGGCCAGATGGTAAGCCCTCCCGTATCGTAGTTATCTACA
CGACGGGGAGTCAGGCAACTATGGATGAACGAAATAGACAGATCGCTGAGATAGGTGCCTCACTGATTAA
GCATTGGTAACTGTCAGACCAAGTTTACTCATATATACTTTAGATTGATTTAAAACTTCATTTTTAATTT
AAAAGGATCTAGGTGAAGATCCTTTTTGATAATCTCATGACCAAAATCCCTTAACGTGAGTTTTCGTTCC
ACTGAGCGTCAGACCCCGTAGAAAAGATCAAAGGATCTTCTTGAGATCCTTTTTTTCTGCGCGTAATCTG
CTGCTTGCAAACAAAAAAACCACCGCTACCAGCGGTGGTTTGTTTGCCGGATCAAGAGCTACCAACTCTT
TTTCCGAAGGTAACTGGCTTCAGCAGAGCGCAGATACCAAATACTGTTCTTCTAGTGTAGCCGTAGTTAG
GCCACCACTTCAAGAACTCTGTAGCACCGCCTACATACCTCGCTCTGCTAATCCTGTTACCAGTGGCTGC
TGCCAGTGGCGATAAGTCGTGTCTTACCGGGTTGGACTCAAGACGATAGTTACCGGATAAGGCGCAGCGG
TCGGGCTGAACGGGGGGTTCGTGCACACAGCCCAGCTTGGAGCGAACGACCTACACCGAACTGAGATACC
TACAGCGTGAGCTATGAGAAAGCGCCACGCTTCCCGAAGGGAGAAAGGCGGACAGGTATCCGGTAAGCGG
CAGGGTCGGAACAGGAGAGCGCACGAGGGAGCTTCCAGGGGGAAACGCCTGGTATCTTTATAGTCCTGTC
GGGTTTCGCCACCTCTGACTTGAGCGTCGATTTTTGTGATGCTCGTCAGGGGGGCGGAGCCTATGGAAAA
ACGCCAGCAACGCGGCCTTTTTACGGTTCCTGGCCTTTTGCTGGCCTTTTGCTCACATGTTCTTTCCTGC
GTTATCCCCTGATTCTGTGGATAACCGTATTACCGCCTTTGAGTGAGCTGATACCGCTCGCCGCAGCCGA
ACGACCGAGCGCAGCGAGTCAGTGAGCGAGGAAGCGGAAGAGCGCCCAATACGCAAACCGCCTCTCCCCG
CGCGTTGGCCGATTCATTAATGCAGCAAGCTCATGGCTGACTAATTTTTTTTATTTATGCAGAGGCCGAG
GCCGCCTCGGCCTCTGAGCTATTCCAGAAGTAGTGAGGAGGCTTTTTTGGAGGCCTAGGCTTTTGCAAAA
AGCTCCCCGTGGCACGACAGGTTTCCCGACTGGAAAGCGGGCAGTGAGCGCAACGCAATTAATGTGAGTT
AGCTCACTCATTAGGCACCCCAGGCTTTACACTTTATGCTTCCGGCTCGTATGTTGTGTGGAATTGTGAG
CGGATAACAATTTCACACAGGAAACAGCTATGACATGATTACGAATTTCACAAATAAAGCATTTTTTTCA
CTGCATTCTAGTTGTGGTTTGTCCAAACTCATCAATGTATCTTATCATGTCTGGATCAACTGGATAACTC
AAGCTAACCAAAATCATCCCAAACTTCCCACCCCATACCCTATTACCACTGCCAATTACCTGTGGTTTCA
TTTACTCTAAACCTGTGATTCCTCTGAATTATTTTCATTTTAAAGAAATTGTATTTGTTAAATATGTACT
ACAAACTTAGTAGT
Features (pLannotate 1.2.2; 27 found; start..end, strand, type, name):
    377..634     +  LTR            5' LTR (truncated): truncated 5' long terminal repeat (LTR) from HIV-1
    681..806     +  misc_feature   HIV-1 Ψ: packaging signal of human immunodeficiency virus type 1
    790..1128    +  CDS            HIV-1 gag (fragment): gag protein from human immunodeficiency virus 1; gag
   1303..1536    +  misc_feature   RRE: The Rev response element (RRE) of HIV-1 allows for Rev-dependent mRNA export from the nucleus to the cytoplasm.
   1913..2013    +  CDS            Rev (fragment): human immunodeficiency virus 1 (HIV-1) Rev protein; rev; enhances nuclear export of unspliced and incompletely spliced viral mRNAs
   2058..2175    +  misc_feature   cPPT/CTS: central polypurine tract and central termination sequence of HIV-1
   2223..3401    +  promoter       EF-1α promoter: strong constitutive promoter for human elongation factor EF-1α
   3422..3442    +  protein_bind   attB1: mutant version of attB; core recombination site for the Gateway® BP reaction BP Clonase™
   3448..4656    +  CDS            PTEN: PTEN_HUMAN - Also known as MMAC1, TEP1. Experimental evidence at protein level: Swiss-Prot protein existence level 1. [Isoform alpha]: Functional kinase, like isoform 1 it antagonizes the PI3K-AKT/PKB signaling pathway. Plays a role in mitochondrial energetic metabolism by promoting COX activity and ATP production, via collaboration with isoform 1 in increasing protein levels of PINK1. From Homo sapiens (Human).
   4661..4685    -  protein_bind   attB2: mutant version of attB; recombination site for the Gateway® BP reaction BP Clonase™
   4738..4779    +  CDS            V5 tag: epitope tag from simian virus 5
   4905..5367    +  misc_feature   IRES: internal ribosome entry site (IRES) of the encephalomyocarditis virus (EMCV)
   5381..5978    +  CDS            PuroR (fragment): puromycin N-acetyltransferase; pac from Streptomyces; confers resistance to puromycin
   5994..6582    +  misc_feature   WPRE: woodchuck hepatitis virus posttranscriptional regulatory element
   6590..6655    +  CDS            nef (fragment): NEF_HV1Z2 - Experimental evidence at protein level: Swiss-Prot protein existence level 1. Extracellular Nef protein targets CD4(+) T-lymphocytes for apoptosis by interacting with CXCR4 surface receptors. From Human immunodeficiency virus type 1 group M subtype D (isolate Z2/CDC-Z34) (HIV-1).
   6657..6890    +  LTR            3' LTR (ΔU3): self-inactivating 3' long terminal repeat (LTR) from HIV-1
   7095..7199    +  promoter       AmpR promoter: bla
   7200..8060    +  CDS            AmpR: β-lactamase; bla; confers resistance to ampicillin, carbenicillin, and related antibiotics
   8231..8819    +  rep_origin     ori: high-copy-number ColE1/pMB1/pBR322/pUC origin of replication
   9002..9056    +  CDS            lacI (fragment): lac repressor; lacI; The lac repressor binds to the lac operator to inhibit transcription in E. coli. This inhibition can be relieved by adding lactose or isopropyl-β-D-thiogalactopyranoside (IPTG).
   9062..9155    +  rep_origin     SV40 ori (fragment): SV40 origin of replication
   9180..9217    +  CDS            lacI (fragment): lac repressor; lacI; The lac repressor binds to the lac operator to inhibit transcription in E. coli. This inhibition can be relieved by adding lactose or isopropyl-β-D-thiogalactopyranoside (IPTG).
   9230..9251    +  protein_bind   CAP binding site: CAP binding activates transcription in the presence of cAMP. E. coli catabolite activator protein
   9266..9296    +  promoter       lac promoter: promoter for the E. coli lac operon
   9304..9320    +  protein_bind   lac operator: The lac repressor binds to the lac operator to inhibit transcription in E. coli. This inhibition can be relieved by adding lactose or isopropyl-β-D-thiogalactopyranoside (IPTG). lac repressor encoded by lacI
   9354..9437    +  polyA_signal   SV40 poly(A) signal (fragment): SV40 polyadenylation signal
   9604..329     +  CDS            nef (fragment) (across the origin): NEF_HV1BR - Experimental evidence at protein level: Swiss-Prot protein existence level 1. Extracellular Nef protein targets CD4(+) T-lymphocytes for apoptosis by interacting with CXCR4 surface receptors (PubMed:14990729). From Human immunodeficiency virus type 1 group M subtype B (isolate BRU/LAI) (HIV-1).
