[The description below was written by a language model from this plasmid's Addgene catalogue record and pLannotate feature annotations shown in this document.]
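Description:
pHAGE-PTEN-Y336* is an HIV-1-derived lentiviral expression plasmid built on the pHAGE backbone and carrying a human PTEN open reading frame with the nonsense mutation Y336*, which introduces a premature stop codon and is expected to yield a C-terminally truncated form of the tumour-suppressor phosphatase. In bacteria the plasmid is maintained by a high-copy ColE1/pUC-type origin and selected through the β-lactamase (AmpR) gene. Short remnants of lac regulatory sequence, an SV40 origin and an SV40 poly(A) signal are also annotated in the backbone.

The transfer cassette is flanked by a truncated 5' LTR and a self-inactivating ΔU3 3' LTR. It contains the Ψ packaging signal with a gag fragment, the Rev response element for Rev-dependent nuclear export of the genomic RNA, and the cPPT/CTS element. Within it, the constitutive human EF-1α promoter drives the PTEN sequence, which was introduced by Gateway recombination and is bracketed by attB1 and attB2 sites. The annotated PTEN region spans the full-length coding interval, so the mutation appears to be an internal stop rather than a shortened insert. A V5 epitope tag lies downstream of attB2, but translation should terminate at the mutant stop codon, so the tag would not be expected on the protein. An EMCV IRES then allows translation of puromycin N-acetyltransferase from the same transcript, permitting puromycin selection of transduced cells, and a WPRE enhances transcript expression. According to the record, the construct is for lentiviral expression of this PTEN variant, and it comes from a study on systematic functional annotation of somatic cancer mutations.
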