Addgene plasmid #116638: pHAGE-PTEN-Y336*
Purpose: Lentiviral expression of PTEN Y336*
Depositing lab: Gordon Mills & Kenneth Scott. Depositing organization: Baylor College of Medicine. Publication: Systematic Functional Annotation of Somatic Mutations in Cancer. Ng PK, Li J, Jeong KJ, Shao S, Chen H, Tsang YH, Sengupta S, Wang Z, Bhavana VH, Tran R, Soewito S, Minussi DC, Moreno D, Kong K, Dogruluk T, Lu H, Gao J, Tokheim C, Zhou DC, Johnson AM, Zeng J, Ip CKM, Ju Z, Wester M, Yu S, Li Y, Vellano CP, Schultz N, Karchin R, Ding L, Lu Y, Cheung LWT, Chen K, Shaw KR, Meric-Bernstam F, Scott KL, Yi S, Sahni N, Liang H, Mills GB. Cancer Cell. 2018 Mar 12;33(3):450-462.e10. doi: 10.1016/j.ccell.2018.01.021. PubMed 29533785.
Backbone
  Vector backbone: pHAGE
  Vector type: Lentiviral
Growth in bacteria
  Bacterial resistance: Ampicillin, 100 μg/mL
  Growth temperature: 37°C
  Growth strain: Stbl3
  Copy number: High Copy
Gene/Insert
  Gene/Insert name: PTEN
  Species: H. sapiens (human)
  Mutation: Y336*
  Entrez Gene: PTEN (a.k.a. 10q23del, BZS, CWS1, DEC, GLM2, MHAM, MMAC1, PTEN1, PTENbeta, TEP1)
  Cloning method: Gateway Cloning
Terms and licenses: Academic/Nonprofit Terms; Industry Terms: Not Available to Industry
How to cite: pHAGE-PTEN-Y336* was a gift from Gordon Mills & Kenneth Scott (Addgene plasmid # 116638 ; http://n2t.net/addgene:116638 ; RRID:Addgene_116638)
