>Addgene plasmid #116638 | pHAGE-PTEN-Y336* | depositor partial sequence | sequence record 219513 | insert
ATGACAGCCATCATCAAAGAGATCGTTAGCAGAAACAAAAGGAGATATCAAGAGGATGGATTCGACTTAG
ACTTGACCTATATTTATCCAAACATTATTGCTATGGGATTTCCTGCAGAAAGACTTGAAGGCGTATACAG
GAACAATATTGATGATGTAGTAAGGTTTTTGGATTCAAAGCATAAAAACCATTACAAGATATACAATCTT
TGTGCTGAAAGACATTATGACACCGCCAAATTTAATTGCAGAGTTGCACAATATCCTTTTGAAGACCATA
ACCCACCACAGCTAGAACTTATCAAACCCTTTTGTGAAGATCTTGACCAATGGCTAAGTGAAGATGACAA
TCATGTTGCAGCAATTCACTGTAAAGCTGGAAAGGGACGAACTGGTGTAATGATATGTGCATATTTATTA
CATCGGGGCAAATTTTTAAAGGCACAAGAGGCCCTAGATTTCTATGGGGAAGTAAGGACCAGAGACAAAA
AGGGAGTAACTATTCCCAGTCAGAGGCGCTATGTGTATTATTATAGCTACCTGTTAAAGAATCATCTGGA
TTATAGACCAGTGGCACTGTTGTTTCACAAGATGATGTTTGAAACTATTCCAATGTTCAGTGGCGGAACT
TGCAATCCTCAGTTTGTGGTCTGCCAGCTAAAGGTGAAGATATATTCCTCCAATTCAGGACCCACACGAC
GGGAAGACAAGTTCATGTACTTTGAGTTCCCTCAGCCGTTACCTGTGTGTGGTGATATCAAAGTAGAGTT
CTTCCACAAACAGAACAAGATGCTAAAAAAGGACAAAATGTTTCACTTTTGGGTAAATACATTCTTCATA
CCAGGACCAGAGGAAACCTCAGAAAAAGTAGAAAATGGAAGTCTATGTGATCAAGAAATCGATAGCATTT
GCAGTATAGAGCGTGCAGATAATGACAAGGAATATCTAGTACTTACTTTAACAAAAAATGATCTTGACAA
AGCAAATAAAGACAAAGCCAACCGATAGTTTTCTCCAAATTTTAAGGTGAAGCTGTACTTCACAAAAACA
GTAGAGGAGCCGTCAAATCCAGAGGCTAGCAGTTCAACTTCTGTAACACCAGATGTTAGTGACAATGAAC
CTGATCATTATAGATATTCTGACACCACTGACTCTGATCCAGAGAATGAACCTTTTGATGAAGATCAGCA
TACACAAATTACAAAAGTCTGA
